Addgene plasmid #173141: pDONR221-kcnj12a
Purpose: This gene was cloned into the gateway middle entry vector. It can be used for generating antisense riboprobe or gene expression using a gateway system.
Depositing lab: GuangJun Zhang. Depositing organization: Purdue University. Publication: Evolution of inwardly rectifying potassium channels and their gene expression in zebrafish embryos. Silic MR, Murata SH, Park SJ, Zhang G. Dev Dyn. 2021 Sep 23. doi: 10.1002/dvdy.425. PubMed 34558132.
Backbone
  Vector backbone: pDONR221
  Backbone manufacturer: Invitrogen
  Backbone size w/o insert (bp): 2550
  Total vector size (bp): 3864
  Vector type: PCR cloning vector
Growth in bacteria
  Bacterial resistance: Kanamycin, 50 μg/mL
  Growth temperature: 37°C
  Growth strain: DH5alpha
  Copy number: High Copy
Gene/Insert
  Gene/Insert name: kcnj12a (alt names: kcnj12; kir2.2a; si:ch73-103b11.1)
  Species: D. rerio (zebrafish)
  Insert size (bp): 1310
  GenBank ID: XM_005162907.4
  Entrez Gene: kcnj12a (a.k.a. Kir2, kcnj1, si:ch73-103b11.1)
  Promoter: No promoter at 5 end; T7 promoter at 3 end.
  Cloning method: Gateway Cloning
  Sequencing primers: 5′ M13F; 3′ M13R
Terms and licenses: Academic/Nonprofit Terms; Industry Terms: Not Available to Industry
Depositor comments: This gene was cloned from a pool of mixed zebrafish embryos (1-3dpf) using RT-PCR.
How to cite: pDONR221-kcnj12a was a gift from GuangJun Zhang (Addgene plasmid # 173141 ; http://n2t.net/addgene:173141 ; RRID:Addgene_173141)
