[The description below was written by a language model from this plasmid's Addgene catalogue record and pLannotate feature annotations shown in this document.]
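Description:
pDONR221-kcnj12a is a Gateway middle entry clone built on the Invitrogen pDONR221 backbone and carrying the zebrafish (Danio rerio) gene kcnj12a, also known as kir2.2a. This gene encodes an inwardly rectifying potassium channel of the Kir2 family. The insert of about 1.3 kb was amplified by RT-PCR from a pool of mixed zebrafish embryos aged 1 to 3 days post-fertilisation and recombined into the donor vector, giving a plasmid of roughly 3.9 kb. It is propagated in E. coli as a high-copy plasmid through its ColE1/pUC-type origin and selected with kanamycin via the KanR aminoglycoside phosphotransferase gene.

In the annotated sequence the coding region lies between attL1 and attL2, the sites used in the Gateway LR reaction. The annotation tool labels this region by similarity to chicken KCNJ12, which reflects homology matching and not the actual source species. The rrnB T1 and T2 terminators lie upstream of attL1 and shield the insert from read-through transcription originating in the backbone. Short lacI and lacZα fragments are also annotated but are only backbone remnants. No promoter sits at the 5' end of the insert, so the gene is not expressed from this plasmid. A T7 promoter lies just beyond attL2 and points back toward the insert, so in vitro transcription with T7 RNA polymerase produces antisense RNA.

This layout supports the two uses stated in the record. One is making antisense riboprobes, for example for in situ hybridisation studies of channel gene expression in zebrafish embryos. The other is transferring kcnj12a by LR recombination into destination vectors, where a promoter supplied by the destination or a 5' entry clone drives expression.
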