Features (pLannotate 1.2.2; 10 found; start..end, strand, type, name):
    121..213     +  CDS            lacI (fragment): lac repressor; lacI; The lac repressor binds to the lac operator to inhibit transcription in E. coli. This inhibition can be relieved by adding lactose or isopropyl-β-D-thiogalactopyranoside (IPTG).
    268..295     -  terminator     rrnB T2 terminator: transcription terminator T2 from the E. coli rrnB gene
    427..470     +  terminator     rrnB T1 terminator: Escherichia coli rrnB; transcription terminator T1 from the E. coli rrnB gene
    517..553     -  CDS            lacZα (fragment): LacZα fragment of β-galactosidase; lacZ fragment
    569..668     +  protein_bind   attL1: mutant version of attL; recombination site for the Gateway® LR reaction LR Clonase™
    674..1987    +  CDS            KCNJ12: KCJ12_CHICK - Experimental evidence at protein level: Swiss-Prot protein existence level 1. Inward rectifying potassium channel that is activated by phosphatidylinositol 4,5-bisphosphate and that probably participates in controlling the resting membrane potential in electrically excitable cells. Inward rectifier potassium channels are characterized by a greater tendency to allow potassium to flow into the cell rather than out of it. The inward rectification is probably due to the blockage of outward current by cytoplasmic polyamines and/or magnesium ions. From Gallus gallus (Chicken).
   1992..2091    -  protein_bind   attL2: mutant version of attL; recombination site for the Gateway® LR reaction LR Clonase™
   2109..2127    -  promoter       T7 promoter: promoter for bacteriophage T7 RNA polymerase
   2261..3070    +  CDS            KanR: aminoglycoside phosphotransferase; aph(3')-Ia; confers resistance to kanamycin in bacteria or G418 (Geneticin®) in eukaryotes
   3217..3805    +  rep_origin     ori: high-copy-number ColE1/pMB1/pBR322/pUC origin of replication
>Addgene plasmid #173141 | pDONR221-kcnj12a | addgene full sequence | sequence record 343298 | Addgene NGS Result
CTTTCCTGCGTTATCCCCTGATTCTGTGGATAACCGTATTACCGCCTTTGAGTGAGCTGATACCGCTCGC
CGCAGCCGAACGACCGAGCGCAGCGAGTCAGTGAGCGAGGAAGCGGAAGAGCGCCCAATACGCAAACCGC
CTCTCCCCGCGCGTTGGCCGATTCATTAATGCAGCTGGCACGACAGGTTTCCCGACTGGAAAGCGGGCAG
TGAGCGCAACGCAATTAATACGCGTACCGCTAGCCAGGAAGAGTTTGTAGAAACGCAAAAAGGCCATCCG
TCAGGATGGCCTTCTGCTTAGTTTGATGCCTGGCAGTTTATGGCGGGCGTCCTGCCCGCCACCCTCCGGG
CCGTTGCTTCACAACGTTCAAATCCGCTCCCGGCGGATTTGTCCTACTCAGGAGAGCGTTCACCGACAAA
CAACAGATAAAACGAAAGGCCCAGTCTTCCGACTGAGCCTTTCGTTTTATTTGATGCCTGGCAGTTCCCT
ACTCTCGCGTTAACGCTAGCATGGATGTTTTCCCAGTCACGACGTTGTAAAACGACGGCCAGTCTTAAGC
TCGGGCCCCAAATAATGATTTTATTTTGACTGATAGTGACCTGTTCGTTGCAACAAATTGATGAGCAATG
CTTTTTTATAATGCCAACTTTGTACAAAAAAGCAGGCTTCACCATGAGCGTGGGTCGGATTGGTCGCTAC
AGTATAGTGTCGACGGAGGAGGATGGTCTGCGTTTGACGACCATGCATGGTGGAGGGATGAATGGATACG
GCAATGGCAAAATCCACACCCGGAGAAAATCCCGCAACCGCTTCGTCAAGAAGAACGGACAGTGCAATGT
GCAGTTCACCAACATGGACGAGAAGTCCCAGCGCTACATGGCGGACATATTCACCACTTGCGTGGACATA
CGTTGGCGCTACATGCTAATCGTTTTCACGCTTGTTTTCGTGATTTCCTGGTTAGCGTTTGGCTTGGCGT
TTTGGGTTATCGCGCTTCTTCACGGTGACCTGGACAACCCAGCAGGTGATGACAACTTTACGCCATGCGT
GCTACAAGTCAACGGCTTCATCGCAGCGTTCCTGTTCTCTATCGAGACGCAGACAACAATCGGCTACGGT
TTCCGCTGTGTAACAGAAGAATGTCCTCTCGCTGTGTTTCTCGTGGTCTTCCAGTCCATCGTGGGCAGCA
TCATCGACTGCTTCATGATTGGAGCAATCATGGCCAAAATGGCACGTCCCAAGAAGCGGGCACAAACTCT
GCTGTTCTCGCATAACGCCGTCATCGCCATGCGTGATGGAAAACTGTGCTTGATGTGGCGGGTCGGCAAT
TTACGAAAGAGTCACATTGTTGAGGCGCACGTTCGGGCACAGCTCATCAAACCGCGGGTTACGACTGAAG
GAGAGTACATCCCGCTCGACCAACTGGACATAAACGTTGGTTTCGATAAAGGACTTGACCGCATCTTCCT
CGTCTCTCCAATCACCATCCTGCATCAAATTGACCACGAGAGTCCTCTGTTCGGCATTAGTAAGCAGGAT
CTGGAAACGGCAGATTTTGAGATCGTGGTCATCTTGGAGGGCATGGTGGAGGCGACAGCCATGACGGCAC
AGGCTCGGAGCTCCTACTTGGCCAGTGAGATCCTCTGGGGGCATCGCTTTGAGCCGGTGCTGTTTGAGGA
AAAGAACCAGTACAAGGTTGATTACTCTCACTTCCACAAGACCTACGAGGTGCCGTCCACCCCTCGCTGC
AGTGCCAAGGACATGATGGAAAACAAGTACCTGGTGGTTCCCACCGCTAACTCCTTCTGCTATGAGAACG
AGCTGGCGATCCTGAGCCACGAAGAAGAAGAGGACGACAGTCCAGAACGGATAAAGCCAGAGCGAGCAAT
GAGCCTCAGCCCGGAGAGAACCCCTCGACATGACTTCGACCGGCTGCAGACGCCTCGATGCACAGAACAA
AGGTCATACCGCAGGGAGTCGGAGATATGAGACCCAGCTTTCTTGTACAAAGTTGGCATTATAAGAAAGC
ATTGCTTATCAATTTGTTGCAACGAACAGGTCACTATCAGTCAAAATAAAATCATTATTTGCCATCCAGC
TGATATCCCCTATAGTGAGTCGTATTACATGGTCATAGCTGTTTCCTGGCAGCTCTGGCCCGTGTCTCAA
AATCTCTGATGTTACATTGCACAAGATAAAAATATATCATCATGAACAATAAAACTGTCTGCTTACATAA
ACAGTAATACAAGGGGTGTTATGAGCCATATTCAACGGGAAACGTCGAGGCCGCGATTAAATTCCAACAT
GGATGCTGATTTATATGGGTATAAATGGGCTCGCGATAATGTCGGGCAATCAGGTGCGACAATCTATCGC
TTGTATGGGAAGCCCGATGCGCCAGAGTTGTTTCTGAAACATGGCAAAGGTAGCGTTGCCAATGATGTTA
CAGATGAGATGGTCAGACTAAACTGGCTGACGGAATTTATGCCTCTTCCGACCATCAAGCATTTTATCCG
TACTCCTGATGATGCATGGTTACTCACCACTGCGATCCCCGGAAAAACAGCATTCCAGGTATTAGAAGAA
TATCCTGATTCAGGTGAAAATATTGTTGATGCGCTGGCAGTGTTCCTGCGCCGGTTGCATTCGATTCCTG
TTTGTAATTGTCCTTTTAACAGCGATCGCGTATTTCGTCTCGCTCAGGCGCAATCACGAATGAATAACGG
TTTGGTTGATGCGAGTGATTTTGATGACGAGCGTAATGGCTGGCCTGTTGAACAAGTCTGGAAAGAAATG
CATAAACTTTTGCCATTCTCACCGGATTCAGTCGTCACTCATGGTGATTTCTCACTTGATAACCTTATTT
TTGACGAGGGGAAATTAATAGGTTGTATTGATGTTGGACGAGTCGGAATCGCAGACCGATACCAGGATCT
TGCCATCCTATGGAACTGCCTCGGTGAGTTTTCTCCTTCATTACAGAAACGGCTTTTTCAAAAATATGGT
ATTGATAATCCTGATATGAATAAATTGCAGTTTCATTTGATGCTCGATGAGTTTTTCTAATCAGAATTGG
TTAATTGGTTGTAACACTGGCAGAGCATTACGCTGACTTGACGGGACGGCGCAAGCTCATGACCAAAATC
CCTTAACGTGAGTTACGCGTCGTTCCACTGAGCGTCAGACCCCGTAGAAAAGATCAAAGGATCTTCTTGA
GATCCTTTTTTTCTGCGCGTAATCTGCTGCTTGCAAACAAAAAAACCACCGCTACCAGCGGTGGTTTGTT
TGCCGGATCAAGAGCTACCAACTCTTTTTCCGAAGGTAACTGGCTTCAGCAGAGCGCAGATACCAAATAC
TGTTCTTCTAGTGTAGCCGTAGTTAGGCCACCACTTCAAGAACTCTGTAGCACCGCCTACATACCTCGCT
CTGCTAATCCTGTTACCAGTGGCTGCTGCCAGTGGCGATAAGTCGTGTCTTACCGGGTTGGACTCAAGAC
GATAGTTACCGGATAAGGCGCAGCGGTCGGGCTGAACGGGGGGTTCGTGCACACAGCCCAGCTTGGAGCG
AACGACCTACACCGAACTGAGATACCTACAGCGTGAGCTATGAGAAAGCGCCACGCTTCCCGAAGGGAGA
AAGGCGGACAGGTATCCGGTAAGCGGCAGGGTCGGAACAGGAGAGCGCACGAGGGAGCTTCCAGGGGGAA
ACGCCTGGTATCTTTATAGTCCTGTCGGGTTTCGCCACCTCTGACTTGAGCGTCGATTTTTGTGATGCTC
GTCAGGGGGGCGGAGCCTATGGAAAAACGCCAGCAACGCGGCCTTTTTACGGTTCCTGGCCTTTTGCTGG
CCTTTTGCTCACATGTT
